>Addgene plasmid #171103 | pTO135_pENO1-CaCas9-tCyc1 | addgene full sequence | sequence record 337336 | Addgene NGS Result
CCCTTTGTGTGTGCAAATAATCATGGTGGCTCCCTAATGGCATACCCTCAGTCACCTGGAGGAATTGCTC
GCTCGAGTCTCCTGAGGTGTCCTCCTGCCTGTGGAAAAAGCGGCCAGGTGTGGTCCACCGTTGGAACAGC
TTGCTGTATAAATACCACAGGTGCGCACGCCCCAGGGGCCTTTTTTTTTTTTCTCCTCCCTATCCAAACT
TAATTTTCATCATGGATAAAAAGTATAGTATTGGTTTAGATATTGGTACTAACTCTGTGGGTTGGGCAGT
TATCACTGACGAATATAAAGTTCCATCAAAGAAATTTAAGGTGTTAGGTAACACTGACAGACACTCAATA
AAAAAGAATCTTATCGGTGCTCTTTTGTTCGACTCCGGTGAAACTGCCGAGGCTACACGTTTAAAAAGAA
CAGCAAGAAGAAGATATACCCGTAGAAAAAATAGAATATGTTATTTACAAGAAATCTTTTCTAATGAAAT
GGCTAAAGTTGATGATTCCTTTTTCCATAGATTGGAAGAGTCATTTTTGGTTGAAGAAGACAAAAAGCAT
GAGAGACATCCAATCTTTGGGAATATAGTTGATGAAGTGGCTTACCATGAAAAATATCCTACCATTTATC
ATTTAAGAAAGAAATTGGTAGATTCAACTGATAAAGCTGACCTTAGATTAATCTATTTAGCACTTGCCCA
TATGATTAAATTTAGAGGTCATTTTTTGATTGAAGGTGATTTGAACCCAGATAATTCTGACGTGGATAAA
TTATTTATTCAATTAGTCCAAACCTACAACCAATTATTTGAGGAAAATCCAATTAATGCTAGTGGTGTCG
ATGCCAAAGCTATATTATCAGCCAGATTATCAAAATCTAGACGTTTGGAAAATTTGATTGCCCAATTGCC
AGGAGAAAAAAAGAATGGATTATTTGGAAACTTGATCGCATTATCATTGGGTTTGACACCAAATTTTAAA
TCTAATTTTGATTTAGCTGAAGATGCTAAATTACAATTATCAAAAGACACCTATGACGACGATTTGGACA
ATTTACTTGCTCAAATTGGTGATCAATATGCAGATTTGTTCTTAGCTGCTAAAAACTTATCTGATGCTAT
TTTGTTGTCTGATATTTTGAGAGTGAACACAGAAATAACCAAAGCTCCATTATCAGCATCTATGATCAAA
CGTTATGATGAACACCATCAGGATTTGACTTTATTGAAAGCTTTGGTGAGACAACAATTGCCAGAGAAGT
ATAAAGAAATCTTTTTCGATCAATCTAAAAACGGGTATGCAGGTTATATTGATGGGGGTGCCTCCCAAGA
GGAATTTTACAAATTTATAAAACCTATTTTAGAAAAGATGGATGGGACTGAGGAACTTTTGGTCAAATTG
AACAGAGAAGATTTGTTACGTAAACAGAGAACTTTTGATAATGGTAGTATACCTCACCAAATTCATTTGG
GTGAGTTGCATGCAATTTTAAGAAGACAAGAAGATTTTTATCCATTTTTAAAAGATAATAGAGAAAAAAT
CGAGAAAATTTTAACCTTTAGAATTCCATACTATGTTGGGCCTTTGGCTAGAGGTAATTCAAGATTTGCC
TGGATGACACGTAAATCAGAAGAAACTATTACCCCTTGGAATTTTGAAGAGGTTGTTGATAAAGGAGCAT
CAGCACAGAGTTTTATTGAAAGAATGACCAATTTCGATAAAAACTTACCAAATGAAAAAGTTTTACCAAA
ACATTCCTTGTTATACGAATATTTTACTGTTTACAATGAACTTACAAAGGTTAAATATGTTACTGAAGGT
ATGCGTAAGCCAGCCTTTTTATCTGGAGAACAGAAAAAGGCAATAGTTGATTTATTGTTTAAAACAAATA
GAAAAGTTACTGTTAAACAATTAAAAGAAGATTACTTTAAGAAAATTGAATGTTTTGATTCAGTTGAAAT
CAGTGGTGTTGAAGACAGATTTAATGCTAGTTTAGGAACTTACCATGATTTACTTAAAATTATCAAAGAT
AAAGATTTCTTGGATAACGAAGAAAATGAAGACATTTTAGAAGACATTGTTTTAACCTTAACTTTATTCG
AAGATAGAGAGATGATTGAAGAACGTTTGAAGACTTATGCACATTTGTTTGACGATAAAGTGATGAAACA
GTTGAAAAGAAGACGTTATACTGGATGGGGTAGATTGTCTCGTAAATTGATCAATGGAATTAGAGATAAA
CAAAGTGGTAAAACTATCTTGGACTTTTTGAAATCTGACGGATTTGCTAATAGAAATTTCATGCAATTGA
TCCACGACGATAGTTTGACATTTAAAGAAGACATCCAAAAGGCCCAAGTGAGTGGGCAAGGTGATTCATT
ACATGAACATATTGCAAATTTAGCCGGATCTCCTGCTATTAAGAAAGGGATATTACAAACTGTTAAAGTT
GTGGATGAATTAGTGAAAGTAATGGGAAGACATAAACCTGAAAACATTGTCATTGAGATGGCAAGAGAAA
ATCAAACTACACAAAAAGGACAGAAAAATAGTAGAGAACGTATGAAAAGAATAGAAGAGGGTATTAAAGA
ATTGGGTAGTCAAATATTGAAAGAACACCCAGTGGAAAATACCCAGTTGCAAAATGAAAAATTATATCTT
TACTACCTTCAAAATGGACGTGATATGTATGTTGATCAGGAATTAGATATAAATAGACTTTCAGATTATG
ATGTAGATCATATAGTTCCACAATCTTTCTTGAAAGATGATTCCATAGACAATAAAGTATTAACTAGAAG
TGATAAAAATAGAGGTAAAAGTGATAATGTCCCAAGTGAGGAAGTCGTCAAAAAGATGAAAAATTACTGG
CGTCAACTTTTGAATGCTAAATTAATTACTCAAAGAAAATTTGATAATTTGACTAAAGCAGAAAGAGGTG
GGCTTTCTGAATTAGATAAAGCCGGGTTCATTAAAAGACAATTGGTCGAAACTAGACAAATTACTAAACA
TGTTGCCCAAATTTTAGATTCCCGTATGAACACTAAGTATGACGAAAATGATAAGTTAATACGTGAGGTT
AAAGTCATTACTTTAAAATCAAAACTTGTCTCTGATTTCAGAAAGGATTTCCAATTCTATAAAGTTAGAG
AAATTAATAATTATCATCATGCTCATGATGCATATTTGAATGCTGTAGTTGGAACTGCTTTAATCAAGAA
ATACCCTAAATTAGAATCTGAATTTGTATATGGTGATTACAAAGTCTATGATGTTAGAAAGATGATTGCT
AAATCAGAACAAGAAATTGGTAAAGCTACAGCTAAATACTTCTTTTACTCTAACATTATGAATTTCTTTA
AAACAGAAATTACTTTGGCAAACGGTGAAATTAGAAAAAGACCTCTTATTGAAACAAATGGTGAGACTGG
AGAGATAGTTTGGGACAAAGGGCGTGATTTCGCTACTGTTAGAAAAGTTTTATCAATGCCACAAGTTAAC
ATTGTAAAGAAAACAGAGGTTCAAACTGGTGGTTTCTCAAAAGAAAGTATTTTGCCTAAAAGAAATAGTG
ATAAATTAATTGCCAGAAAAAAGGATTGGGATCCAAAGAAATATGGTGGTTTCGACTCACCAACCGTAGC
CTATTCTGTTTTGGTTGTGGCAAAGGTTGAAAAGGGTAAAAGTAAAAAGCTTAAATCAGTAAAAGAACTT
TTGGGTATTACAATAATGGAAAGAAGTTCCTTTGAAAAGAACCCTATTGATTTTTTGGAAGCTAAAGGTT
ATAAGGAAGTAAAGAAGGACTTAATAATCAAATTGCCTAAATATTCTTTATTTGAATTAGAAAATGGGAG
AAAAAGAATGTTGGCTTCTGCTGGAGAATTGCAAAAGGGTAATGAATTAGCATTGCCTTCCAAATATGTT
AACTTCTTGTATTTAGCTTCACACTATGAAAAGTTGAAAGGGTCACCAGAAGATAACGAGCAAAAACAAT
TATTTGTTGAACAACACAAACACTACTTAGATGAGATTATAGAACAAATTAGTGAATTCAGTAAAAGAGT
GATATTAGCTGATGCAAATTTAGATAAAGTTTTGTCAGCCTATAACAAACATAGAGATAAGCCAATTAGA
GAACAAGCAGAAAACATTATTCACTTATTTACCCTTACCAATTTAGGAGCACCTGCTGCTTTCAAGTATT
TTGATACAACAATTGATCGTAAAAGATATACCTCAACAAAAGAAGTCTTAGACGCCACCTTAATTCATCA
ATCAATCACTGGATTGTATGAGACAAGAATTGATTTGTCTCAATTGGGTGGTGATGAAGGGGCTGATCCT
AAGAAGAAAAGAAAAGTTGATCCAAAGAAAAAGCGTAAGGTGGATCCTAAGAAAAAGAGAAAGGTTGACT
ACAAAGACCATGACGGTGATTATAAAGATCATGACATCGACTACAAGGATGACGATGACAAGTGATAATG
ACTGCAGAGATCCATCGACCTGCCGCCAAGCTAATTCCGGGCGAATTTCTGTCGAGTCATGTAATTAGTT
ATGTCACGCTTACATTCACGCCCTCCCCCCACATCCGCTCTAACCGAAAAGGAAGGAGTTAGACAACCTG
AAGTCTAGGTCCCTATTTATTTTTTTATAGTTATGTTAGTATTAAGAACGTTATTTATATTTCAAATTTT
TCTTTTTTTTCTGTACAGACGCGTGTACGCATGTAACATTATACTGAAAACCTTGCTTGAGAAGGTTTTG
GGACGGATCCTCTAGAGTCGACCTGCAGGCATGCAAGCTTGGCGTAATCATGGTCATAGCTGTTTCCTGT
GTGAAATTGTTATCCGCTCACAATTCCACACAACATACGAGCCGGAAGCATAAAGTGTAAAGCCTGGGGT
GCCTAATGAGTGAGCTAACTCACATTAATTGCGTTGCGCTCACTGCCCGCTTTCCAGTCGGGAAACCTGT
CGTGCCAGCTGCATTAATGAATCGGCCAACGCGCGGGGAGAGGCGGTTTGCGTATTGGGCGCTCTTCCGC
TTCCTCGCTCACTGACTCGCTGCGCTCGGTCGTTCGGCTGCGGCGAGCGGTATCAGCTCACTCAAAGGCG
GTAATACGGTTATCCACAGAATCAGGGGATAACGCAGGAAAGAACATGTGAGCAAAAGGCCAGCAAAAGG
CCAGGAACCGTAAAAAGGCCGCGTTGCTGGCGTTTTTCCATAGGCTCCGCCCCCCTGACGAGCATCACAA
AAATCGACGCTCAAGTCAGAGGTGGCGAAACCCGACAGGACTATAAAGATACCAGGCGTTTCCCCCTGGA
AGCTCCCTCGTGCGCTCTCCTGTTCCGACCCTGCCGCTTACCGGATACCTGTCCGCCTTTCTCCCTTCGG
GAAGCGTGGCGCTTTCTCATAGCTCACGCTGTAGGTATCTCAGTTCGGTGTAGGTCGTTCGCTCCAAGCT
GGGCTGTGTGCACGAACCCCCCGTTCAGCCCGACCGCTGCGCCTTATCCGGTAACTATCGTCTTGAGTCC
AACCCGGTAAGACACGACTTATCGCCACTGGCAGCAGCCACTGGTAACAGGATTAGCAGAGCGAGGTATG
TAGGCGGTGCTACAGAGTTCTTGAAGTGGTGGCCTAACTACGGCTACACTAGAAGAACAGTATTTGGTAT
CTGCGCTCTGCTGAAGCCAGTTACCTTCGGAAAAAGAGTTGGTAGCTCTTGATCCGGCAAACAAACCACC
GCTGGTAGCGGTGGTTTTTTTGTTTGCAAGCAGCAGATTACGCGCAGAAAAAAAGGATCTCAAGAAGATC
CTTTGATCTTTTCTACGGGGTCTGACGCTCAGTGGAACGAAAACTCACGTTAAGGGATTTTGGTCATGAG
ATTATCAAAAAGGATCTTCACCTAGATCCTTTTAAATTAAAAATGAAGTTTTAAATCAATCTAAAGTATA
TATGAGTAAACTTGGTCTGACAGTTACCAATGCTTAATCAGTGAGGCACCTATCTCAGCGATCTGTCTAT
TTCGTTCATCCATAGTTGCCTGACTCCCCGTCGTGTAGATAACTACGATACGGGAGGGCTTACCATCTGG
CCCCAGTGCTGCAATGATACCGCGAGACCCACGCTCACCGGCTCCAGATTTATCAGCAATAAACCAGCCA
GCCGGAAGGGCCGAGCGCAGAAGTGGTCCTGCAACTTTATCCGCCTCCATCCAGTCTATTAATTGTTGCC
GGGAAGCTAGAGTAAGTAGTTCGCCAGTTAATAGTTTGCGCAACGTTGTTGCCATTGCTACAGGCATCGT
GGTGTCACGCTCGTCGTTTGGTATGGCTTCATTCAGCTCCGGTTCCCAACGATCAAGGCGAGTTACATGA
TCCCCCATGTTGTGCAAAAAAGCGGTTAGCTCCTTCGGTCCTCCGATCGTTGTCAGAAGTAAGTTGGCCG
CAGTGTTATCACTCATGGTTATGGCAGCACTGCATAATTCTCTTACTGTCATGCCATCCGTAAGATGCTT
TTCTGTGACTGGTGAGTACTCAACCAAGTCATTCTGAGAATAGTGTATGCGGCGACCGAGTTGCTCTTGC
CCGGCGTCAATACGGGATAATACCGCGCCACATAGCAGAACTTTAAAAGTGCTCATCATTGGAAAACGTT
CTTCGGGGCGAAAACTCTCAAGGATCTTACCGCTGTTGAGATCCAGTTCGATGTAACCCACTCGTGCACC
CAACTGATCTTCAGCATCTTTTACTTTCACCAGCGTTTCTGGGTGAGCAAAAACAGGAAGGCAAAATGCC
GCAAAAAAGGGAATAAGGGCGACACGGAAATGTTGAATACTCATACTCTTCCTTTTTCAATATTATTGAA
GCATTTATCAGGGTTATTGTCTCATGAGCGGATACATATTTGAATGTATTTAGAAAAATAAACAAATAGG
GGTTCCGCGCACATTTCCCCGAAAAGTGCCACCTGACGTCTAAGAAACCATTATTATCATGACATTAACC
TATAAAAATAGGCGTATCACGAGGCCCTTTCGTCTCGCGCGTTTCGGTGATGACGGTGAAAACCTCTGAC
ACATGCAGCTCCCGGAGACGGTCACAGCTTGTCTGTAAGCGGATGCCGGGAGCAGACAAGCCCGTCAGGG
CGCGTCAGCGGGTGTTGGCGGGTGTCGGGGCTGGCTTAACTATGCGGCATCAGAGCAGATTGTACTGAGA
GTGCACCATATGCGGTGTGAAATACCGCACAGATGCGTAAGGAGAAAATACCGCATCAGGCGCCATTCGC
CATTCAGGCTGCGCAACTGTTGGGAAGGGCGATCGGTGCGGGCCTCTTCGCTATTACGCCAGCTGGCGAA
AGGGGGATGTGCTGCAAGGCGATTAAGTTGGGTAACGCCAGGGTTTTCCCAGTCACGACGTTGTAAAACG
ACGGCCAGTGAATTCGAGCTCGGTACCCCTCTTTGTAGTTCAACTTATGCTCACTGCTCTTCCCTCCAAT
ACCATCTGTTCTACCATCTGCTCTGCCCTAATTAAACTCACTCACCTGTCGAACAGCACCTGTCAAAACA
GGTGACTCCACTAATAATACAAATCCACGTCAAATGACGTGCACGAGGGAGTATGTCATATTCTATGGCC
GTTAGTCTCCCGGTCAAATTGACCAATCACAAGACTTACCTGAAGACCTGACTCAACGCAATCGCCAGTC
CCGGGTTTCCTGGCTCACGGGCCCCTCCACTACGCTGATATTTTGTCAATTAACCAGGAGTCTACCCTAG
TGCGCATTGTCGAAGGGAGTGGAAAGCCAGGGAAAAAAAACGTATAGTGCGGTCCCCGTCGACCCGAGAC
GACAAGGCACCCAGGTGAGTCAGGCTCAAATGCATGAAAAATTATGAAAAGTGGAAAATCGATGGCCCTC
AGGTGAAGGTTATCAAAACCTCATCAGCTCGTCGCTCAATTGCTAAAAATCAACTGAAACAGCGTCCCAG
TGGTGTCACCCCACGGTTGTTTCAGGGCTGCGGTGGATCACATGGCGACTCCCTTTGGCCCGTAGGGTGC
GATCCGTCAGTGCCCGGGGCCCTCTGCCAGGATTCTACGCGCATTGCAACTCCGAGGCCGATACCCTTTG
ACCAGTGGTCAATTCGTCACAATTGGCAACATTTTCATGATTTGGCAGCTTCACGTTGAACAATTGAACC
AGCAGAATCCAGGAAACGAGTTTCCGTTGTGAATGA
Features (pLannotate 1.2.2; 14 found; start..end, strand, type, name):
    222..4325    +  CDS            cas9: CAS9_STRP1 - Also known as csn1 From Streptococcus pyogenes serotype M1.
   4407..4472    +  CDS            3xFLAG: three tandem FLAG® epitope tags, followed by an enterokinase cleavage site
   4537..4765    +  terminator     CYC1 terminator (fragment): S. cerevisiae CYC1; transcription terminator for CYC1
   4765..4800    +  misc_feature   MCS (fragment): pUC18/19 multiple cloning site
   4837..4853    -  protein_bind   lac operator: The lac repressor binds to the lac operator to inhibit transcription in E. coli. This inhibition can be relieved by adding lactose or isopropyl-β-D-thiogalactopyranoside (IPTG). lac repressor encoded by lacI
   4861..4891    -  promoter       lac promoter: promoter for the E. coli lac operon
   4906..4927    -  protein_bind   CAP binding site: CAP binding activates transcription in the presence of cAMP. E. coli catabolite activator protein
   4940..5032    -  CDS            lacI (fragment): lac repressor; lacI; The lac repressor binds to the lac operator to inhibit transcription in E. coli. This inhibition can be relieved by adding lactose or isopropyl-β-D-thiogalactopyranoside (IPTG).
   5215..5803    -  rep_origin     ori: high-copy-number ColE1/pMB1/pBR322/pUC origin of replication
   5974..6834    -  CDS            AmpR: β-lactamase; bla; confers resistance to ampicillin, carbenicillin, and related antibiotics
   6835..6939    -  promoter       AmpR promoter: bla
   7034..7069    +  CDS            rop (fragment): Rop protein, which maintains plasmids at low copy number; rop
   7171..7270    +  misc_feature   bom (fragment): basis of mobility region from pBR322
   7276..7433    -  CDS            lacZα (fragment): LacZα fragment of β-galactosidase; lacZ fragment
