[The description below was written by a language model from this plasmid's Addgene catalogue record and pLannotate feature annotations shown in this document.]
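Description:
pTO135_pENO1-CaCas9-tCyc1 is an 8.2 kb yeast expression plasmid built on the pUC19 backbone by Gibson assembly and designed to express Cas9 in the fungal pathogen Candida auris. It is propagated in E. coli through the high-copy ColE1/pUC origin of replication and selected with ampicillin via the β-lactamase (AmpR) gene and its native promoter. The remaining annotated backbone elements are standard pUC19 remnants: fragments of the multiple cloning site and lacZα, the lac promoter, operator and CAP binding site, and short fragments matching lacI, rop and bom. None of these contributes to the fungal expression function. No yeast origin of replication, centromere, or fungal selectable marker is annotated or listed in the record, so the plasmid does not appear to be equipped for autonomous maintenance in yeast. How the cassette is delivered to C. auris is not stated.

The payload is a single expression cassette. According to the catalogue entry, an ENO1 promoter (enolase gene promoters are typically strong and constitutive) drives the insert named CaCas9. The promoter itself was not detected by the automated annotation, but it presumably occupies the unannotated region that spans the plasmid's numbering origin, upstream of the coding sequence. The open reading frame is identified as Streptococcus pyogenes Cas9, the RNA-guided endonuclease. It is followed downstream by a 3xFLAG epitope tag that, if in frame as its position suggests, would permit immunodetection of the protein. Transcription ends at a fragment of the S. cerevisiae CYC1 terminator. No guide RNA cassette or repair template is annotated, so these components would have to come from separate constructs. The plasmid serves as the Cas9 source for CRISPR-based genome editing in C. auris, and the associated work concerns genetic dissection of morphogenesis and filamentation in this species.
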