Addgene plasmid #171103: pTO135_pENO1-CaCas9-tCyc1
Purpose: Expresses Cas9 in Candida auris
Depositing lab: Teresa O'Meara. Depositing organization: University of Michigan. Publication: Forward and reverse genetic dissection of morphogenesis identifies filament-competent Candida auris strains. Santana DJ, O'Meara TR. Nat Commun. 2021 Dec 10;12(1):7197. doi: 10.1038/s41467-021-27545-5. PubMed 34893621.
Backbone
  Vector backbone: pUC19
  Backbone size w/o insert (bp): 2683
  Total vector size (bp): 8226
  Vector type: Yeast Expression
Growth in bacteria
  Bacterial resistance: Ampicillin, 100 μg/mL
  Growth temperature: 37°C
  Growth strain: DH5alpha
  Copy number: Unknown
Gene/Insert
  Gene/Insert name: CaCas9
  Species: C. auris
  Promoter: ENO1
  Cloning method: Gibson Cloning
  Sequencing primers: 5′ GTAAAACGACGGCCAG; 3′ CAGGAAACAGCTATGAC
Terms and licenses: Academic/Nonprofit Terms; Industry Terms: Not Available to Industry
How to cite: pTO135_pENO1-CaCas9-tCyc1 was a gift from Teresa O'Meara (Addgene plasmid # 171103 ; http://n2t.net/addgene:171103 ; RRID:Addgene_171103)
